>Addgene plasmid #200891 | pCW57.1-Cdx2-3xT7 | addgene full sequence | sequence record 396317 | Addgene NGS Result
AACGCCAGCAACGCGGCCTTTTTACGGTTCCTGGCCTTTTGCTGGCCTTTTGCTCACATGTTCTTTCCTG
CGTTATCCCCTGATTCTGTGGATAACCGTATTACCGCCTTTGAGTGAGCTGATACCGCTCGCCGCAGCCG
AACGACCGAGCGCAGCGAGTCAGTGAGCGAGGAAGCGGAAGAGCGCCCAATACGCAAACCGCCTCTCCCC
GCGCGTTGGCCGATTCATTAATGCAGCTGGCACGACAGGTTTCCCGACTGGAAAGCGGGCAGTGAGCGCA
ACGCAATTAATGTGAGTTAGCTCACTCATTAGGCACCCCAGGTTTTACACTTTATGCTTCCGGCTCGTAT
GTTGTGTGGAATTGTGAGCGGATAACAATTTCACACAGGAAACAGCTATGACCATGATTACGCCAAGCGC
GCAATTAACCCTCACTAAAGGGAACAAAAGCTGGAGCTGCAAGCTTAATGTAGTCTTATGCAATACTCTT
GTAGTCTTGCAACATGGTAACGATGAGTTAGCAACATGCCTTACAAGGAGAGAAAAAGCACCGTGCATGC
CGATTGGTGGAAGTAAGGTGGTACGATCGTGCCTTATTAGGAAGGCAACAGACGGGTCTGACATGGATTG
GACGAACCACTGAATTGCCGCATTGCAGAGATATTGTATTTAAGTGCCTAGCTCGATACATAAACGGGTC
TCTCTGGTTAGACCAGATCTGAGCCTGGGAGCTCTCTGGCTAACTAGGGAACCCACTGCTTAAGCCTCAA
TAAAGCTTGCCTTGAGTGCTTCAAGTAGTGTGTGCCCGTCTGTTGTGTGACTCTGGTAACTAGAGATCCC
TCAGACCCTTTTAGTCAGTGTGGAAAATCTCTAGCAGTGGCGCCCGAACAGGGACTTGAAAGCGAAAGGG
AAACCAGAGGAGCTCTCTCGACGCAGGACTCGGCTTGCTGAAGCGCGCACGGCAAGAGGCGAGGGGCGGC
GACTGGTGAGTACGCCAAAAATTTTGACTAGCGGAGGCTAGAAGGAGAGAGATGGGTGCGAGAGCGTCAG
TATTAAGCGGGGGAGAATTAGATCGCGATGGGAAAAAATTCGGTTAAGGCCAGGGGGAAAGAAAAAATAT
AAATTAAAACATATAGTATGGGCAAGCAGGGAGCTAGAACGATTCGCAGTTAATCCTGGCCTGTTAGAAA
CATCAGAAGGCTGTAGACAAATACTGGGACAGCTACAACCATCCCTTCAGACAGGATCAGAAGAACTTAG
ATCATTATATAATACAGTAGCAACCCTCTATTGTGTGCATCAAAGGATAGAGATAAAAGACACCAAGGAA
GCTTTAGACAAGATAGAGGAAGAGCAAAACAAAAGTAAGACCACCGCACAGCAAGCGGCCGCTGATCTTC
AGACCTGGAGGAGGAGATATGAGGGACAATTGGAGAAGTGAATTATATAAATATAAAGTAGTAAAAATTG
AACCATTAGGAGTAGCACCCACCAAGGCAAAGAGAAGAGTGGTGCAGAGAGAAAAAAGAGCAGTGGGAAT
AGGAGCTTTGTTCCTTGGGTTCTTGGGAGCAGCAGGAAGCACTATGGGCGCAGCGTCAATGACGCTGACG
GTACAGGCCAGACAATTATTGTCTGGTATAGTGCAGCAGCAGAACAATTTGCTGAGGGCTATTGAGGCGC
AACAGCATCTGTTGCAACTCACAGTCTGGGGCATCAAGCAGCTCCAGGCAAGAATCCTGGCTGTGGAAAG
ATACCTAAAGGATCAACAGCTCCTGGGGATTTGGGGTTGCTCTGGAAAACTCATTTGCACCACTGCTGTG
CCTTGGAATGCTAGTTGGAGTAATAAATCTCTGGAACAGATTTGGAATCACACGACCTGGATGGAGTGGG
ACAGAGAAATTAACAATTACACAAGCTTAATACACTCCTTAATTGAAGAATCGCAAAACCAGCAAGAAAA
GAATGAACAAGAATTATTGGAATTAGATAAATGGGCAAGTTTGTGGAATTGGTTTAACATAACAAATTGG
CTGTGGTATATAAAATTATTCATAATGATAGTAGGAGGCTTGGTAGGTTTAAGAATAGTTTTTGCTGTAC
TTTCTATAGTGAATAGAGTTAGGCAGGGATATTCACCATTATCGTTTCAGACCCACCTCCCAACCCCGAG
GGGACAATTCTCGACCTCGAGACAAATGGCAGTATTCATCCACAATTTTAAAAGAAAAGGGGGGATTGGG
GGGTACAGTGCAGGGGAAAGAATAGTAGACATAATAGCAACAGACATACAAACTAAAGAATTACAAAAAC
AAATTACAAAAATTCAAAATTTTCGGGTTTATTACAGGGACAGCAGAGATCCACTTTGGCCGCGAATCGA
TATGTCGAGTTTACTCCCTATCAGTGATAGAGAACGTATGTCGAGTTTACTCCCTATCAGTGATAGAGAA
CGATGTCGAGTTTACTCCCTATCAGTGATAGAGAACGTATGTCGAGTTTACTCCCTATCAGTGATAGAGA
ACGTATGTCGAGTTTACTCCCTATCAGTGATAGAGAACGTATGTCGAGTTTATCCCTATCAGTGATAGAG
AACGTATGTCGAGTTTACTCCCTATCAGTGATAGAGAACGTATGTCGAGGTAGGCGTGTACGGTGGGAGG
CCTATATAAGCAGAGCTCGTTTAGTGAACCGTCAGATCGCCTGGAGAATTGGAATTCCGCGAACGCGTGC
CACCATGTACGTGAGCTACCTTCTGGACAAGGACGTGAGCATGTATCCTAGCTCCGTGCGCCACTCCGGC
GGCCTGAACCTGGCTCCGCAGAACTTTGTCAGTCCTCCGCAGTACCCGGACTACGGTGGTTACCACGTGG
CGGCCGCGGCGGCTGCTACGGCGAACTTGGACAGCGCTCAGTCCCCAGGGCCATCCTGGCCCACCGCGTA
CGGCGCCCCTCTCCGCGAGGACTGGAATGGCTACGCACCCGGGGGCGCTGCGGCAGCCAACGCGGTAGCC
CACGGTCTCAATGGTGGCTCCCCGGCCGCCGCTATGGGCTACAGCAGCCCCGCCGAATACCACGCGCACC
ATCACCCGCATCATCACCCGCACCATCCGGCCGCCTCGCCGTCCTGCGCCTCCGGCTTGCTGCAGACGCT
CAACCTCGGCCCCCCGGGGCCCGCAGCCACCGCCGCCGCCGAACAGCTGTCCCCCAGCGGCCAGCGGCGA
AACCTGTGCGAGTGGATGCGGAAGCCCGCGCAGCAGTCCCTAGGAAGCCAAGTGAAAACCAGGACAAAAG
ACAAATACCGGGTGGTGTACACAGACCATCAGCGGCTGGAGCTGGAGAAGGAGTTTCACTTTAGTCGATA
CATCACCATCAGGAGGAAAAGTGAGCTGGCTGCCACACTTGGGCTCTCCGAGAGGCAGGTTAAAATTTGG
TTTCAGAACCGCAGAGCCAAGGAGAGGAAAATCAAGAAGAAGCAGCAGCAGCAACAGCAGCAGCAGCAAC
AACAGCCTCCACAGCCGCCGCCACAACCTTCCCAGCCTCAGCCGGGTGCCCTGCGGAGCGTGCCCGAGCC
CTTGAGTCCTGTGACCTCCTTGCAAGGCTCAGTGCCTGGTTCTGTCCCTGGGGTTCTGGGGCCAGCTGGA
GGGGTTTTAAACTCCACTGTCACCCAGGGATCCGGTGGAAGTATGGCTAGCATGACTGGCGGGCAGCAAA
TGGGCGGGTCTAGCGCAATGGCATCTATGACCGGAGGTCAACAGATGGGAGGTTCCTCAGCCATGGCGAG
TATGACAGGTGGCCAACAGATGGGTTGAGTTAACCGGGGTTGGGGTTGCGCCTTTTCCAAGGCAGCCCTG
GGTTTGCGCAGGGACGCGGCTGCTCTGGGCGTGGTTCCGGGAAACGCAGCGGCGCCGACCCTGGGTCTCG
CACATTCTTCACGTCCGTTCGCAGCGTCACCCGGATCTTCGCCGCTACCCTTGTGGGCCCCCCGGCGACG
CTTCCTGCTCCGCCCCTAAGTCGGGAAGGTTCCTTGCGGTTCGCGGCGTGCCGGACGTGACAAACGGAAG
CCGCACGTCTCACTAGTACCCTCGCAGACGGACAGCGCCAGGGAGCAATGGCAGCGCGCCGACCGCGATG
GGCTGTGGCCAATAGCGGCTGCTCAGCAGGGCGCGCCGAGAGCAGCGGCCGGGAAGGGGCGGTGCGGGAG
GCGGGGTGTGGGGCGGTAGTGTGGGCCCTGTTCCTGCCCGCGCGGTGTTCCGCATTCTGCAAGCCTCCGG
AGCGCACGTCGGCAGTCGGCTCCCTCGTTGACCGAATCACCGACCTCTCTCCCCAGCAATTCACCATGAC
CGAGTACAAGCCCACGGTGCGCCTCGCCACCCGCGACGACGTCCCCAGGGCCGTACGCACCCTCGCCGCC
GCGTTCGCCGACTACCCCGCCACGCGCCACACCGTCGATCCGGACCGCCACATCGAGCGGGTCACCGAGC
TGCAAGAACTCTTCCTCACGCGCGTCGGGCTCGACATCGGCAAGGTGTGGGTCGCGGACGACGGCGCCGC
GGTGGCGGTCTGGACCACGCCGGAGAGCGTCGAAGCGGGGGCGGTGTTCGCCGAGATCGGCCCGCGCATG
GCCGAGTTGAGCGGTTCCCGGCTGGCCGCGCAGCAACAGATGGAAGGCCTCCTGGCGCCGCACCGGCCCA
AGGAGCCCGCGTGGTTCCTGGCCACCGTCGGCGTCTCGCCCGACCACCAGGGCAAGGGTCTGGGCAGCGC
CGTCGTGCTCCCCGGAGTGGAGGCGGCCGAGCGCGCCGGGGTGCCCGCCTTCCTGGAGACCTCCGCGCCC
CGCAACCTCCCCTTCTACGAGCGGCTCGGCTTCACCGTCACCGCCGACGTCGAGGTGCCCGAAGGACCGC
GCACCTGGTGCATGACCCGCAAGCCCGGTGCCGAAGGTAGAGGTTCTCTCCTCACTTGTGGTGATGTTGA
AGAAAACCCTGGTCCAATGTCTAGACTGGACAAGAGCAAAGTCATAAACGGAGCTCTGGAATTACTCAAT
GGTGTCGGTATCGAAGGCCTGACGACAAGGAAACTCGCTCAAAAGCTGGGAGTTGAGCAGCCTACCCTGT
ACTGGCACGTGAAGAACAAGCGGGCCCTGCTCGATGCCCTGCCAATCGAGATGCTGGACAGGCATCATAC
CCACTTCTGCCCCCTGGAAGGCGAGTCATGGCAAGACTTTCTGCGGAACAACGCCAAGTCATACCGCTGT
GCTCTCCTCTCACATCGCGACGGGGCTAAAGTGCATCTCGGCACCCGCCCAACAGAGAAACAGTACGAAA
CCCTGGAAAATCAGCTCGCGTTCCTGTGTCAGCAAGGCTTCTCCCTGGAGAACGCACTGTACGCTCTGTC
CGCCGTGGGCCACTTTACACTGGGCTGCGTATTGGAGGAACAGGAGCATCAAGTAGCAAAAGAGGAAAGA
GAGACACCTACCACCGATTCTATGCCCCCACTTCTGAGACAAGCAATTGAGCTGTTCGACCGGCAGGGAG
CCGAACCTGCCTTCCTTTTCGGCCTGGAACTAATCATATGTGGCCTGGAGAAACAGCTAAAGTGCGAAAG
CGGCGGGCCGACCGACGCCCTTGACGATTTTGACTTAGACATGCTCCCAGCCGATGCCCTTGACGACTTT
GACCTTGATATGCTGCCTGCTGACGCTCTTGACGATTTTGACCTTGACATGCTCCCCGGGTAACTAAGTA
AGGATCGATCCAAGATATCGTATTCTTAACTATGTTGCTCCTTTTACGCTATGTGGATACGCTGCTTTAA
TGCCTTTGTATCATGCTATTGCTTCCCGTATGGCTTTCATTTTCTCCTCCTTGTATAAATCCTGGTTGCT
GTCTCTTTATGAGGAGTTGTGGCCCGTTGTCAGGCAACGTGGCGTGGTGTGCACTGTGTTTGCTGACGCA
ACCCCCACTGGTTGGGGCATTGCCACCACCTGTCAGCTCCTTTCCGGGACTTTCGCTTTCCCCCTCCCTA
TTGCCACGGCGGAACTCATCGCCGCCTGCCTTGCCCGCTGCTGGACAGGGGCTCGGCTGTTGGGCACTGA
CAATTCCGTGGTGTTGTCGGGGAAGCTGACGTCCTTTCCATGGCTGCTCGCCTGTGTTGCCACCTGGATT
CTGCGCGGGACGTCCTTCTGCTACGTCCCTTCGGCCCTCAATCCAGCGGACCTTCCTTCCCGCGGCCTGC
TGCCGGCTCTGCGGCCTCTTCCGCGTCTTCGCCTTCGCCCTCAGACGAGTCGGATCTCCCTTTGGGCCGC
CTCCCCGCCTGTTTCGCCTCGGCGTCCGGACTAGAGGTACCTTTAAGACCAATGACTTACAAGGCAGCTG
TAGATCTTAGCCACTTTTTAAAAGAAAAGGGGGGACTGGAAGGGCTAATTCACTCCCAACGAAGACAAGA
TCTGCTTTTTGCTTGTACTGGGTCTCTCTGGTTAGACCAGATCTGAGCCTGGGAGCTCTCTGGCTAACTA
GGGAACCCACTGCTTAAGCCTCAATAAAGCTTGCCTTGAGTGCTTCAAGTAGTGTGTGCCCGTCTGTTGT
GTGACTCTGGTAACTAGAGATCCCTCAGACCCTTTTAGTCAGTGTGGAAAATCTCTAGCAGTAGTAGTTC
ATGTCATCTTATTATTCAGTATTTATAACTTGCAAAGAAATGAATATCAGAGAGTGAGAGGAACTTGTTT
ATTGCAGCTTATAATGGTTACAAATAAAGCAATAGCATCACAAATTTCACAAATAAAGCATTTTTTTCAC
TGCATTCTAGTTGTGGTTTGTCCAAACTCATCAATGTATCTTATCATGTCTGGCTCTAGCTATCCCGCCC
CTAACTCCGCCCATCCCGCCCCTAACTCCGCCCAGTTCCGCCCATTCTCCGCCCCATGGCTGACTAATTT
TTTTTATTTATGCAGAGGCCGAGGCCGCCTCGGCCTCTGAGCTATTCCAGAAGTAGTGAGGAGGCTTTTT
TGGAGGCCTTTCAAATATGTATCCGCTCATGAGACAATAACCCTGATAAATGCTTCAATAATATTGAAAA
AGGAAGAGTATGAGTATTCAACATTTCCGTGTCGCCCTTATTCCCTTTTTTGCGGCATTTTGCCTTCCTG
TTTTTGCTCACCCAGAAACGCTGGTGAAAGTAAAAGATGCTGAAGATCAGTTGGGTGCACGAGTGGGTTA
CATCGAACTGGATCTCAACAGCGGTAAGATCCTTGAGAGTTTTCGCCCCGAAGAACGTTTTCCAATGATG
AGCACTTTTAAAGTTCTGCTATGTGGCGCGGTATTATCCCGTATTGACGCCGGGCAAGAGCAACTCGGTC
GCCGCATACACTATTCTCAGAATGACTTGGTTGAGTACTCACCAGTCACAGAAAAGCATCTTACGGATGG
CATGACAGTAAGAGAATTATGCAGTGCTGCCATAACCATGAGTGATAACACTGCGGCCAACTTACTTCTG
ACAACGATCGGAGGACCGAAGGAGCTAACCGCTTTTTTGCACAACATGGGGGATCATGTAACTCGCCTTG
ATCGTTGGGAACCGGAGCTGAATGAAGCCATACCAAACGACGAGCGTGACACCACGATGCCTGTAGCAAT
GGCAACAACGTTGCGCAAACTATTAACTGGCGAACTACTTACTCTAGCTTCCCGGCAACAATTAATAGAC
TGGATGGAGGCGGATAAAGTTGCAGGACCACTTCTGCGCTCGGCCCTTCCGGCTGGCTGGTTTATTGCTG
ATAAATCTGGAGCCGGTGAGCGTGGGTCTCGCGGTATCATTGCAGCACTGGGGCCAGATGGTAAGCCCTC
CCGTATCGTAGTTATCTACACGACGGGGAGTCAGGCAACTATGGATGAACGAAATAGACAGATCGCTGAG
ATAGGTGCCTCACTGATTAAGCATTGGTAACTGTCAGACCAAGTTTACTCATATATACTTTAGATTGATT
TAAAACTTCATTTTTAATTTAAAAGGATCTAGGTGAAGATCCTTTTTGATAATCTCATGACCAAAATCCC
TTAACGTGAGTTTTCGTTCCACTGAGCGTCAGACCCCGTAGAAAAGATCAAAGGATCTTCTTGAGATCCT
TTTTTTCTGCGCGTAATCTGCTGCTTGCAAACAAAAAAACCACCGCTACCAGCGGTGGTTTGTTTGCCGG
ATCAAGAGCTACCAACTCTTTTTCCGAAGGTAACTGGCTTCAGCAGAGCGCAGATACCAAATACTGTTCT
TCTAGTGTAGCCGTAGTTAGGCCACCACTTCAAGAACTCTGTAGCACCGCCTACATACCTCGCTCTGCTA
ATCCTGTTACCAGTGGCTGCTGCCAGTGGCGATAAGTCGTGTCTTACCGGGTTGGACTCAAGACGATAGT
TACCGGATAAGGCGCAGCGGTCGGGCTGAACGGGGGGTTCGTGCACACAGCCCAGCTTGGAGCGAACGAC
CTACACCGAACTGAGATACCTACAGCGTGAGCTATGAGAAAGCGCCACGCTTCCCGAAGGGAGAAAGGCG
GACAGGTATCCGGTAAGCGGCAGGGTCGGAACAGGAGAGCGCACGAGGGAGCTTCCAGGGGGAAACGCCT
GGTATCTTTATAGTCCTGTCGGGTTTCGCCACCTCTGACTTGAGCGTCGATTTTTGTGATGCTCGTCAGG
GGGGCGGAGCCTATGGAAA
Features (pLannotate 1.2.2; 27 found; start..end, strand, type, name):
     48..181     +  rep_origin     RSF ori (fragment): Plasmids containing the RSF 1030 origin of replication can be propagated in E. coli cells that contain additional plasmids with compatible origins.
    183..275     +  CDS            lacI (fragment): lac repressor; lacI; The lac repressor binds to the lac operator to inhibit transcription in E. coli. This inhibition can be relieved by adding lactose or isopropyl-β-D-thiogalactopyranoside (IPTG).
    288..309     +  protein_bind   CAP binding site: CAP binding activates transcription in the presence of cAMP. E. coli catabolite activator protein
    324..354     +  promoter       lac promoter: promoter for the E. coli lac operon
    362..378     +  protein_bind   lac operator: The lac repressor binds to the lac operator to inhibit transcription in E. coli. This inhibition can be relieved by adding lactose or isopropyl-β-D-thiogalactopyranoside (IPTG). lac repressor encoded by lacI
    423..441     +  promoter       T3 promoter: promoter for bacteriophage T3 RNA polymerase
    469..695     +  promoter       RSV promoter: Rous sarcoma virus enhancer/promoter
    696..876     +  LTR            5' LTR (truncated): truncated 5' long terminal repeat (LTR) from HIV-1
    923..1048    +  misc_feature   HIV-1 Ψ: packaging signal of human immunodeficiency virus type 1
   1032..1395    +  CDS            HIV-1 gag (fragment): gag protein from human immunodeficiency virus 1; gag
   1541..1774    +  misc_feature   RRE: The Rev response element (RRE) of HIV-1 allows for Rev-dependent mRNA export from the nucleus to the cytoplasm.
   2151..2175    +  CDS            Rev (fragment): human immunodeficiency virus 1 (HIV-1) Rev protein; rev; enhances nuclear export of unspliced and incompletely spliced viral mRNAs
   2216..2333    +  misc_feature   cPPT/CTS: central polypurine tract and central termination sequence of HIV-1
   2387..2701    +  promoter       tight TRE promoter: Tet-responsive promoter PTight, consisting of seven tet operator sequences followed by the minimal CMV promoter
   2735..3667    +  CDS            Cdx2: CDX2_MOUSE - Also known as Cdx-2. Experimental evidence at protein level: Swiss-Prot protein existence level 1. Transcription factor which regulates the transcription of multiple genes expressed in the intestinal epithelium (PubMed:9933478, PubMed:16027724). Binds to the promoter of the intestinal sucrase- isomaltase SI and activates SI transcription (PubMed:7935448). Binds to the DNA sequence 5'-ATAAAAACTTAT-3' in the promoter region of VDR and activates VDR transcription (PubMed:9933478). Binds to and activates transcription of LPH (By similarity). Activates transcription of CLDN2 and intest
   3816..4326    +  promoter       hPGK promoter: human phosphoglycerate kinase 1 promoter
   4336..4932    +  CDS            PuroR (fragment): puromycin N-acetyltransferase; pac from Streptomyces; confers resistance to puromycin
   4987..5684    +  CDS            rtTA3 (fragment): reverse tetracycline transactivator 3 activates expression from Tet-responsive promoters in the presence of doxycycline
   5614..5724    +  CDS            VP48: 3 tandem repeats of the minimal activation domain of herpes simplex virus VP16 (Cheng et al., 2013)
   5760..6308    +  misc_feature   WPRE (fragment): woodchuck hepatitis virus posttranscriptional regulatory element
   6334..6405    +  CDS            nef (fragment): NEF_HV1Z2 - Experimental evidence at protein level: Swiss-Prot protein existence level 1. Extracellular Nef protein targets CD4(+) T-lymphocytes for apoptosis by interacting with CXCR4 surface receptors. From Human immunodeficiency virus type 1 group M subtype D (isolate Z2/CDC-Z34) (HIV-1).
   6407..6640    +  LTR            3' LTR (ΔU3): self-inactivating 3' long terminal repeat (LTR) from HIV-1
   6712..6833    +  polyA_signal   SV40 poly(A) signal: SV40 polyadenylation signal
   6873..7008    +  rep_origin     SV40 ori: SV40 origin of replication
   7016..7079    +  promoter       AmpR promoter: bla
   7080..7940    +  CDS            AmpR: β-lactamase; bla; confers resistance to ampicillin, carbenicillin, and related antibiotics
   8111..8699    +  rep_origin     ori: high-copy-number ColE1/pMB1/pBR322/pUC origin of replication
