[The description below was written by a language model from this plasmid's Addgene catalogue record and pLannotate feature annotations shown in this document.]
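Description:
pCW57.1-Cdx2-3xT7 is a doxycycline-inducible (Tet-On) lentiviral expression plasmid built on the pCW57.1 backbone for expressing mouse Cdx2, a homeodomain transcription factor, in mammalian cells. It is propagated in E. coli through a high-copy ColE1/pUC-type origin and selected with ampicillin (AmpR/β-lactamase). The transfer cassette has the layout of a third-generation, self-inactivating HIV-1 vector. An RSV promoter drives a truncated 5' LTR, followed by the Ψ packaging signal with a gag fragment, the RRE for Rev-dependent export of the genomic RNA, and the cPPT/CTS. A WPRE that enhances transcript expression sits near the end of the cassette, ahead of a ΔU3 3' LTR. An SV40 poly(A) signal and SV40 origin lie downstream of the 3' LTR.

Within the provirus, a tight TRE promoter (seven tet operators upstream of a minimal CMV promoter) controls the Cdx2 coding sequence. The catalogue entry says it carries a C-terminal 3xT7 epitope tag for detection; the tag is not separately annotated in the feature table. A constitutive human PGK promoter then drives puromycin N-acetyltransferase followed by the reverse tetracycline transactivator (rtTA3, with VP16-derived activation repeats). This makes the vector an all-in-one system: transduced cells can be selected with puromycin, and doxycycline lets rtTA bind the TRE and switch on Cdx2.

The catalogue gives a total size of 10,425 bp, whereas the annotated sequence record is 8,699 nt, and the record does not explain the difference. The stated purpose is inducible lentiviral expression of Cdx2, and the associated study concerns early embryonic development and embryonic stem cell differentiation.
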