Addgene plasmid #200891: pCW57.1-Cdx2-3xT7
Purpose: Inducible lentiviral expression of Cdx2
Depositing lab: Kai Ge. Depositing organization: National Institute of Diabetes & Digestive & Kidney Diseases (NIDDK). Publication: MLL3/MLL4 methyltransferase activities control early embryonic development and embryonic stem cell differentiation in a lineage-selective manner. Xie G, Lee JE, Senft AD, Park YK, Jang Y, Chakraborty S, Thompson JJ, McKernan K, Liu C, Macfarlan TS, Rocha PP, Peng W, Ge K. Nat Genet. 2023 Apr 3. doi: 10.1038/s41588-023-01356-4. PubMed 37012455.
Backbone
  Vector backbone: pCW57.1
  Backbone size w/o insert (bp): 9354
  Total vector size (bp): 10425
  Vector type: Mammalian Expression, Lentiviral ; Doxycycline inducible
  Selectable markers: Puromycin
Growth in bacteria
  Bacterial resistance: Ampicillin, 100 μg/mL
  Growth temperature: 37°C
  Growth strain: NEB Stable
  Copy number: Unknown
Gene/Insert
  Gene/Insert name: Cdx2
  Species: M. musculus (mouse)
  Insert size (bp): 1071
  Entrez Gene: Cdx2 (a.k.a. Cdx-2)
  Promoter: TRE promoter, Tet ON
  Tag / fusion protein: 3xT7 (C terminal on insert)
  Cloning method: Restriction Enzyme; 5′ cloning site MluI (unknown if destroyed); 3′ cloning site HpaI (unknown if destroyed)
  Sequencing primers: 5′ AGCTCGTTTAGTGAACCGTCAGATC; 3′ GAACGGACGTGAAGAATGTG
Terms and licenses: Academic/Nonprofit Terms; Industry Terms: Not Available to Industry
How to cite: pCW57.1-Cdx2-3xT7 was a gift from Kai Ge (Addgene plasmid # 200891 ; http://n2t.net/addgene:200891 ; RRID:Addgene_200891)
